>Addgene plasmid #134772 | pTF101.3 | depositor full sequence | sequence record 259065 | pTF101.3 sequence 9059 bps
AGTACTTTGATCCAACCCCTCCGCTGCTATAGTGCAGTCGGCTTCTGACGTTCAGTGCAGCCGTCTTCTG
AAAACGACATGTCGCACAAGTCCTAAGTTACGCGACAGGCTGCCGCCCTGCCCTTTTCCTGGCGTTTTCT
TGTCGCGTGTTTTAGTCGCATAAAGTAGAATACTTGCGACTAGAACCGGAGACATTACGCCATGAACAAG
AGCGCCGCCGCTGGCCTGCTGGGCTATGCCCGCGTCAGCACCGACGACCAGGACTTGACCAACCAACGGG
CCGAACTGCACGCGGCCGGCTGCACCAAGCTGTTTTCCGAGAAGATCACCGGCACCAGGCGCGACCGCCC
GGAGCTGGCCAGGATGCTTGACCACCTACGCCCTGGCGACGTTGTGACAGTGACCAGGCTAGACCGCCTG
GCCCGCAGCACCCGCGACCTACTGGACATTGCCGAGCGCATCCAGGAGGCCGGCGCGGGCCTGCGTAGCC
TGGCAGAGCCGTGGGCCGACACCACCACGCCGGCCGGCCGCATGGTGTTGACCGTGTTCGCCGGCATTGC
CGAGTTCGAGCGTTCCCTAATCATCGACCGCACCCGGAGCGGGCGCGAGGCCGCCAAGGCCCGAGGCGTG
AAGTTTGGCCCCCGCCCTACCCTCACCCCGGCACAGATCGCGCACGCCCGCGAGCTGATCGACCAGGAAG
GCCGCACCGTGAAAGAGGCGGCTGCACTGCTTGGCGTGCATCGCTCGACCCTGTACCGCGCACTTGAGCG
CAGCGAGGAAGTGACGCCCACCGAGGCCAGGCGGCGCGGTGCCTTCCGTGAGGACGCATTGACCGAGGCC
GACGCCCTGGCGGCCGCCGAGAATGAACGCCAAGAGGAACAAGCATGAAACCGCACCAGGACGGCCAGGA
CGAACCGTTTTTCATTACCGAAGAGATCGAGGCGGAGATGATCGCGGCCGGGTACGTGTTCGAGCCGCCC
GCGCACGTCTCAACCGTGCGGCTGCATGAAATCCTGGCCGGTTTGTCTGATGCCAAGCTGGCGGCCTGGC
CGGCCAGCTTGGCCGCTGAAGAAACCGAGCGCCGCCGTCTAAAAAGGTGATGTGTATTTGAGTAAAACAG
CTTGCGTCATGCGGTCGCTGCGTATATGATGCGATGAGTAAATAAACAAATACGCAAGGGGAACGCATGA
AGGTTATCGCTGTACTTAACCAGAAAGGCGGGTCAGGCAAGACGACCATCGCAACCCATCTAGCCCGCGC
CCTGCAACTCGCCGGGGCCGATGTTCTGTTAGTCGATTCCGATCCCCAGGGCAGTGCCCGCGATTGGGCG
GCCGTGCGGGAAGATCAACCGCTAACCGTTGTCGGCATCGACCGCCCGACGATTGACCGCGACGTGAAGG
CCATCGGCCGGCGCGACTTCGTAGTGATCGACGGAGCGCCCCAGGCGGCGGACTTGGCTGTGTCCGCGAT
CAAGGCAGCCGACTTCGTGCTGATTCCGGTGCAGCCAAGCCCTTACGACATATGGGCCACCGCCGACCTG
GTGGAGCTGGTTAAGCAGCGCATTGAGGTCACGGATGGAAGGCTACAAGCGGCCTTTGTCGTGTCGCGGG
CGATCAAAGGCACGCGCATCGGCGGTGAGGTTGCCGAGGCGCTGGCCGGGTACGAGCTGCCCATTCTTGA
GTCCCGTATCACGCAGCGCGTGAGCTACCCAGGCACTGCCGCCGCCGGCACAACCGTTCTTGAATCAGAA
CCCGAGGGCGACGCTGCCCGCGAGGTCCAGGCGCTGGCCGCTGAAATTAAATCAAAACTCATTTGAGTTA
ATGAGGTAAAGAGAAAATGAGCAAAAGCACAAACACGCTAAGTGCCGGCCGTCCGAGCGCACGCAGCAGC
AAGGCTGCAACGTTGGCCAGCCTGGCAGACACGCCAGCCATGAAGCGGGTCAACTTTCAGTTGCCGGCGG
AGGATCACACCAAGCTGAAGATGTACGCGGTACGCCAAGGCAAGACCATTACCGAGCTGCTATCTGAATA
CATCGCGCAGCTACCAGAGTAAATGAGCAAATGAATAAATGAGTAGATGAATTTTAGCGGCTAAAGGAGG
CGGCATGGAAAATCAAGAACAACCAGGCACCGACGCCGTGGAATGCCCCATGTGTGGAGGAACGGGCGGT
TGGCCAGGCGTAAGCGGCTGGGTTGTCTGCCGGCCCTGCAATGGCACTGGAACCCCCAAGCCCGAGGAAT
CGGCGTGAGCGGTCGCAAACCATCCGGCCCGGTACAAATCGGCGCGGCGCTGGGTGATGACCTGGTGGAG
AAGTTGAAGGCCGCGCAGGCCGCCCAGCGGCAACGCATCGAGGCAGAAGCACGCCCCGGTGAATCGTGGC
AAGCGGCCGCTGATCGAATCCGCAAAGAATCCCGGCAACCGCCGGCAGCCGGTGCGCCGTCGATTAGGAA
GCCGCCCAAGGGCGACGAGCAACCAGATTTTTTCGTTCCGATGCTCTATGACGTGGGCACCCGCGATAGT
CGCAGCATCATGGACGTGGCCGTTTTCCGTCTGTCGAAGCGTGACCGACGAGCTGGCGAGGTGATCCGCT
ACGAGCTTCCAGACGGGCACGTAGAGGTTTCCGCAGGGCCGGCCGGCATGGCCAGTGTGTGGGATTACGA
CCTGGTACTGATGGCGGTTTCCCATCTAACCGAATCCATGAACCGATACCGGGAAGGGAAGGGAGACAAG
CCCGGCCGCGTGTTCCGTCCACACGTTGCGGACGTACTCAAGTTCTGCCGGCGAGCCGATGGCGGAAAGC
AGAAAGACGACCTGGTAGAAACCTGCATTCGGTTAAACACCACGCACGTTGCCATGCAGCGTACGAAGAA
GGCCAAGAACGGCCGCCTGGTGACGGTATCCGAGGGTGAAGCCTTGATTAGCCGCTACAAGATCGTAAAG
AGCGAAACCGGGCGGCCGGAGTACATCGAGATCGAGCTAGCTGATTGGATGTACCGCGAGATCACAGAAG
GCAAGAACCCGGACGTGCTGACGGTTCACCCCGATTACTTTTTGATCGATCCCGGCATCGGCCGTTTTCT
CTACCGCCTGGCACGCCGCGCCGCAGGCAAGGCAGAAGCCAGATGGTTGTTCAAGACGATCTACGAACGC
AGTGGCAGCGCCGGAGAGTTCAAGAAGTTCTGTTTCACCGTGCGCAAGCTGATCGGGTCAAATGACCTGC
CGGAGTACGATTTGAAGGAGGAGGCGGGGCAGGCTGGCCCGATCCTAGTCATGCGCTACCGCAACCTGAT
CGAGGGCGAAGCATCCGCCGGTTCCTAATGTACGGAGCAGATGCTAGGGCAAATTGCCCTAGCAGGGGAA
AAAGGTCGAAAAGGTCTCTTTCCTGTGGATAGCACGTACATTGGGAACCCAAAGCCGTACATTGGGAACC
GGAACCCGTACATTGGGAACCCAAAGCCGTACATTGGGAACCGGTCACACATGTAAGTGACTGATATAAA
AGAGAAAAAAGGCGATTTTTCCGCCTAAAACTCTTTAAAACTTATTAAAACTCTTAAAACCCGCCTGGCC
TGTGCATAACTGTCTGGCCAGCGCACAGCCGAAGAGCTGCAAAAAGCGCCTACCCTTCGGTCGCTGCGCT
CCCTACGCCCCGCCGCTTCGCGTCGGCCTATCGCGGCCGCTGGCCGCTCAAAAATGGCTGGCCTACGGCC
AGGCAATCTACCAGGGCGCGGACAAGCCGCGCCGTCGCCACTCGACCGCCGGCGCCCACATCAAGGCACC
CTGCCTCGCGCGTTTCGGTGATGACGGTGAAAACCTCTGACACATGCAGCTCCCGGAGACGGTCACAGCT
TGTCTGTAAGCGGATGCCGGGAGCAGACAAGCCCGTCAGGGCGCGTCAGCGGGTGTTGGCGGGTGTCGGG
GCGCAGCCATGACCCAGTCACGTAGCGATAGCGGAGTGTATACTGGCTTAACTATGCGGCATCAGAGCAG
ATTGTACTGAGAGTGCACCATATGCGGTGTGAAATACCGCACAGATGCGTAAGGAGAAAATACCGCATCA
GGCGCTCTTCCGCTTCCTCGCTCACTGACTCGCTGCGCTCGGTCGTTCGGCTGCGGCGAGCGGTATCAGC
TCACTCAAAGGCGGTAATACGGTTATCCACAGAATCAGGGGATAACGCAGGAAAGAACATGTGAGCAAAA
GGCCAGCAAAAGGCCAGGAACCGTAAAAAGGCCGCGTTGCTGGCGTTTTTCCATAGGCTCCGCCCCCCTG
ACGAGCATCACAAAAATCGACGCTCAAGTCAGAGGTGGCGAAACCCGACAGGACTATAAAGATACCAGGC
GTTTCCCCCTGGAAGCTCCCTCGTGCGCTCTCCTGTTCCGACCCTGCCGCTTACCGGATACCTGTCCGCC
TTTCTCCCTTCGGGAAGCGTGGCGCTTTCTCATAGCTCACGCTGTAGGTATCTCAGTTCGGTGTAGGTCG
TTCGCTCCAAGCTGGGCTGTGTGCACGAACCCCCCGTTCAGCCCGACCGCTGCGCCTTATCCGGTAACTA
TCGTCTTGAGTCCAACCCGGTAAGACACGACTTATCGCCACTGGCAGCAGCCACTGGTAACAGGATTAGC
AGAGCGAGGTATGTAGGCGGTGCTACAGAGTTCTTGAAGTGGTGGCCTAACTACGGCTACACTAGAAGGA
CAGTATTTGGTATCTGCGCTCTGCTGAAGCCAGTTACCTTCGGAAAAAGAGTTGGTAGCTCTTGATCCGG
CAAACAAACCACCGCTGGTAGCGGTGGTTTTTTTGTTTGCAAGCAGCAGATTACGCGCAGAAAAAAAGGA
TCTCAAGAAGATCCTTTGATCTTTTCTACGGGGTCTGACGCTCAGTGGAACGAAAACTCACGTTAAGGGA
TTTTGGTCATGCATGATATATCTCCCAATTTGTGTAGGGCTTATTATGCACGCTTAAAAATAATAAAAGC
AGACTTGACCTGATAGTTTGGCTGTGAGCAATTATGTGCTTAGTGCATCTAACGCTTGAGTTAAGCCGCG
CCGCGAAGCGGCGTCGGCTTGAACGAATTTCTAGCTAGACATTATTTGCCGACTACCTTGGTGATCTCGC
CTTTCACGTAGTGGACAAATTCTTCCAACTGATCTGCGCGCGAGGCCAAGCGATCTTCTTCTTGTCCAAG
ATAAGCCTGTCTAGCTTCAAGTATGACGGGCTGATACTGGGCCGGCAGGCGCTCCATTGCCCAGTCGGCA
GCGACATCCTTCGGCGCGATTTTGCCGGTTACTGCGCTGTACCAAATGCGGGACAACGTAAGCACTACAT
TTCGCTCATCGCCAGCCCAGTCGGGCGGCGAGTTCCATAGCGTTAAGGTTTCATTTAGCGCCTCAAATAG
ATCCTGTTCAGGAACCGGATCAAAGAGTTCCTCCGCCGCTGGACCTACCAAGGCAACGCTATGTTCTCTT
GCTTTTGTCAGCAAGATAGCCAGATCAATGTCGATCGTGGCTGGCTCGAAGATACCTGCAAGAATGTCAT
TGCGCTGCCATTCTCCAAATTGCAGTTCGCGCTTAGCTGGATAACGCCACGGAATGATGTCGTCGTGCAC
AACAATGGTGACTTCTACAGCGCGGAGAATCTCGCTCTCTCCAGGGGAAGCCGAAGTTTCCAAAAGGTCG
TTGATCAAAGCTCGCCGCGTTGTTTCATCAAGCCTTACGGTCACCGTAACCAGCAAATCAATATCACTGT
GTGGCTTCAGGCCGCCATCCACTGCGGAGCCGTACAAATGTACGGCCAGCAACGTCGGTTCGAGATGGCG
CTCGATGACGCCAACTACCTCTGATAGTTGAGTCGATACTTCGGCGATCACCGCTTCCCCCATGATGTTT
AACTTTGTTTTAGGGCGACTGCCCTGCTGCGTAACATCGTTGCTGCTCCATAACATCAAACATCGACCCA
CGGCGTAACGCGCTTGCTGCTTGGATGCCCGAGGCATAGACTGTACCCCAAAAAAACAGTCATAACAAGC
CATGAAAACCGCCACTGCGCCGTTACCACCGCTGCGTTCGGTCAAGGTTCTGGACCAGTTGCGTGACGGC
AGTTACGCTACTTGCATTACAGCTTACGAACCGAACGAGGCTTATGTCCACTGGGTTCGTGCCCGAATTG
ATCACAGGCAGCAACGCTCTGTCATCGTTACAATCAACATGCTACCCTCCGCGAGATCATCCGTGTTTCA
AACCCGGCAGCTTAGTTGCCGTTCTTCCGAATAGCATCGGTAACATGAGCAAAGTCTGCCGCCTTACAAC
GGCTCTCCCGCTGACGCCGTCCCGGACTGATGGGCTGCCTGTATCGAGTGGTGATTTTGTGCCGAGCTGC
CGGTCGGGGAGCTGTTGGCTGGCTGGTGGCAGGATATATTGTGGTGTAAACAAATTGACGCTTAGACAAC
TTAATAACACATTGCGGACGTTTTTAATGTACTGAATTAACGCCGAATTGCTCTAGCATTCGCCATTCAG
GCTGCGCAACTGTTGGGAAGGGCGATCGGTGCGGGCCTCTTCGCTATTACGCCAGCTGGCGAAAGGGGGA
TGTGCTGCAAGGCGATTAAGTTGGGTAACGCCAGGGTTTTCCCAGTCACGACGTTGTAAAACGACGGCCA
GTGCCAAGCTAATTCGCTTCAAGACGTGCTCAAATCACTATTTCCACACCCCTATATTTCTATTGCACTC
CCTTTTAACTGTTTTTTATTACAAAAATGCCCTGGAAAATGCACTCCCTTTTTGTGTTTGTTTTTTTGTG
AAACGATGTTGTCAGGTAATTTATTTGTCAGTCTACTATGGTGGCCCATTATATTAATAGCAACTGTCGG
TCCAATAGACGACGTCGATTTTCTGCATTTGTTTAACCACGTGGATTTTATGACATTTTATATTAGTTAA
TTTGTAAAACCTACCCAATTAAAGACCTCATATGTTCTAAAGACTAATACTTAATGATAACAATTTTCTT
TTAGTGAAGAAAGGGATAATTAGTAAATATGGAACAAGGGCAGAAGATTTATTAAAGCCGCGGTAAGAGA
CAACAAGTAGGTACGTGGAGTGTCTTAGGTGACTTACCCACATAACATAAAGTGACATTAACAAACATAG
CTAATGCTCCTATTTGAATAGTGCATATCAGCATACCTTATTACATATAGATAGGAGCAAACTCTAGCTA
GATTGTTGAGCAGATCTCGGTGACGGGCAGGACCGGACGGGGCGGTACCGGCAGGCTGAAGTCCAGCTGC
CAGAAACCCACGTCATGCCAGTTCCCGTGCTTGAAGCCGGCCGCCCGCAGCATGCCGCGGGGGGCATATC
CGAGCGCCTCGTGCATGCGCACGCTCGGGTCGTTGGGCAGCCCGATGACAGCGACCACGCTCTTGAAGCC
CTGTGCCTCCAGGGACTTCAGCAGGTGGGTGTAGAGCGTGGAGCCCAGTCCCGTCCGCTGGTGGCGGGGG
GAGACGTACACGGTCGACTCGGCCGTCCAGTCGTAGGCGTTGCGTGCCTTCCAGGGGCCCGCGTAGGCGA
TGCCGGCGACCTCGCCGTCCACCTCGGCGACGAGCCAGGGATAGCGCTCCCGCAGACGGACGAGGTCGTC
CGTCCACTCCTGCGGTTCCTGCGGCTCGGTACGGAAGTTGACCGTGCTTGTCTCGATGTAGTGGTTGACG
ATGGTGCAGACCGCCGGCATGTCCGCCTCGGTGGCACGGCGGATGTCGGCCGGGCGTCGTTCTGGGCTCA
TGGTAGATCCCCAATTCTCGAGGTCCTCTCCAAATGAAATGAACTTCCTTATATAGAGGAAGGGTCTTGC
GAAGGATAGTGGGATTGTGCGTCATCCCTTACGTCAGTGGAGATATCACATCAATCCACTTGCTTTGAAG
ACGTGGTTGGAACGTCTTCTTTTTCCACGATGCTCCTCGTGGGTGGGGGTCCATCTTTGGGACCACTGTC
GGTAGAGGCATCTTGAACGATAGCCTTTCCTTTATCGCAATGATGGCATTTGTAGGAGCCACCTTCCTTT
TCCACTATCTTCACAATAAAGTGACAGATAGCTGGGCAATGGAATCCGAGGAGGTTTCCGGATATTACCC
TTTGTTGAAAAGTCTCAATTGCCCTTTGGTCTTCTGAGACTGTATCTTTGATATTTTTGGAGTAGACAAG
TGTGTCGTGCTCCACCATGTTATCACATCAATCCACTTGCTTTGAAGACGTGGTTGGAACGTCTTCTTTT
TCCACGATGCTCCTCGTGGGTGGGGGTCCATCTTTGGGACCACTGTCGGCAGAGGCATCTTCAACGATGG
CCTTTCCTTTATCGCAATGATGGCATTTGTAGGAGCCACCTTCCTTTTCCACTATCTTCACAATAAAGTG
ACAGATAGCTGGGCAATGGAATCCGAGGAGGTTTCCGGATATTACCCTTTGTTGAAAAGTCTCAATTGCC
CTTTGGTCTTCTGAGACTGTATCTTTGATATTTTTGGAGTAGACAAGTGTGTCGTGCTCCACCATGTTGA
CCTGCAGGCATGCAAGCTTGCATGCCTGCAGGTCGACTCTAGAGGATCCCCGGGTACCGAGCTCGAATTC
GTAATCATGTCATAGCTGTTTCCTGTGTGAAATTGTTATCCGCTCACAATTCCACACAACATACGAGCCG
GAAGCATAAAGTGTAAAGCCTGGGGTGCCTAATGAGTGAGCTAACTCACATTAATTGCGTTGCGCTCACT
GCCCGCTTTCCAGTCGGGAAACCTGTCGTGCCAGCTGCATTAATGAATCGGCCAACGCGCGGGGAGAGGC
GGTTTGCGTATTGGAGCTTGAGCTTGGATCAGATTGTCGTTTCCCGCCTTCAGTTTAAACTATCAGTGTT
TGACAGGATATATTGGCGGGTAAACCTAAGAGAAAAGAGCGTTTATTAGAATAATCGGATATTTAAAAGG
GCGTGAAAAGGTTTATCCGTTCGTCCATTTGTATGTGCATGCCAACCACAGGGTTCCCCTCGGGATCAAA
GTACTTTAAAGTACTTTAAAGTACTTTAA
Features (pLannotate 1.2.2; 20 found; start..end, strand, type, name):
    226..627     +  CDS            Y4CG_SINFN (fragment): Protein inferred from homology: Swiss-Prot protein existence level 3. From Sinorhizobium fredii (strain NBRC 101917 / NGR234).
   1187..1816    +  CDS            pVS1 StaA: stability protein from the Pseudomonas plasmid pVS1 (Heeb et al., 2000)
   2245..3318    +  CDS            pVS1 RepA: replication protein from the Pseudomonas plasmid pVS1 (Heeb et al., 2000)
   3384..3578    +  rep_origin     pVS1 oriV: origin of replication for the Pseudomonas plasmid pVS1 (Heeb et al., 2000)
   3781..3820    +  CDS            rop (fragment): Rop protein, which maintains plasmids at low copy number; rop
   3922..4062    +  misc_feature   bom: basis of mobility region from pBR322
   4248..4836    -  rep_origin     ori: high-copy-number ColE1/pMB1/pBR322/pUC origin of replication
   5082..5869    -  CDS            SmR (fragment): aminoglycoside adenylyltransferase (Murphy, 1985); aadA; confers resistance to spectinomycin and streptomycin
   5880..5936    -  CDS            GmR (fragment): gentamycin acetyltransferase; aacC1; confers resistance to gentamycin
   6022..6159    +  CDS            int (fragment): INT2_ECOLX - Protein inferred from homology: Swiss-Prot protein existence level 3. Putative integrase believed to be involved in the insertion of antibiotic resistance genes into plasmids and transposons. From Escherichia coli.
   6397..6421    +  misc_feature   LB T-DNA repeat: left border repeat from nopaline C58 T-DNA
   6499..6653    -  CDS            lacZα (fragment): LacZα fragment of β-galactosidase; lacZ fragment
   7223..7771    -  CDS            bar: PAT_STRHY - Experimental evidence at protein level: Swiss-Prot protein existence level 1. Inactivates phosphinothricin (PPT) by transfer of an acetyl group from acetyl CoA. Can also acetylate demethylphosphinothricin but not PTT or glutamate. This enzyme is an effector of phosphinothricin tripeptide (PTT or bialaphos) resistance. From Streptomyces hygroscopicus. Introduced by genetic manipulation and expressed in glufosinate-tolerant maize by Dekalb Genetics.
   7793..8464    -  promoter       CaMV 35S promoter (enhanced): cauliflower mosaic virus 35S promoter with a duplicated enhancer region
   8554..8610    -  misc_feature   MCS: pUC18/19 multiple cloning site
   8643..8659    -  protein_bind   lac operator: The lac repressor binds to the lac operator to inhibit transcription in E. coli. This inhibition can be relieved by adding lactose or isopropyl-β-D-thiogalactopyranoside (IPTG). lac repressor encoded by lacI
   8667..8697    -  promoter       lac promoter: promoter for the E. coli lac operon
   8712..8733    -  protein_bind   CAP binding site: CAP binding activates transcription in the presence of cAMP. E. coli catabolite activator protein
   8746..8834    -  CDS            lacI (fragment): lac repressor; lacI; The lac repressor binds to the lac operator to inhibit transcription in E. coli. This inhibition can be relieved by adding lactose or isopropyl-β-D-thiogalactopyranoside (IPTG).
   8891..8915    +  misc_feature   RB T-DNA repeat: right border repeat from nopaline C58 T-DNA
