>Addgene plasmid #134772 | pTF101.3 | addgene full sequence | sequence record 263747 | Addgene NGS Result
AGTACTTTGATCCAACCCCTCCGCTGCTATAGTGCAGTCGGCTTCTGACGTTCAGTGCAGCCGTCTTCTG
AAAACGACATGTCGCACAAGTCCTAAGTTACGCGACAGGCTGCCGCCCTGCCCTTTTCCTGGCGTTTTCT
TGTCGCGTGTTTTAGTCGCATAAAGTAGAATACTTGCGACTAGAACCGGAGACATTACGCCATGAACAAG
AGCGCCGCCGCTGGCCTGCTGGGCTATGCCCGCGTCAGCACCGACGACCAGGACTTGACCAACCAACGGG
CCGAACTGCACGCGGCCGGCTGCACCAAGCTGTTTTCCGAGAAGATCACCGGCACCAGGCGCGACCGCCC
GGAGCTGGCCAGGATGCTTGACCACCTACGCCCTGGCGACGTTGTGACAGTGACCAGGCTAGACCGCCTG
GCCCGCAGCACCCGCGACCTACTGGACATTGCCGAGCGCATCCAGGAGGCCGGCGCGGGCCTGCGTAGCC
TGGCAGAGCCGTGGGCCGACACCACCACGCCGGCCGGCCGCATGGTGTTGACCGTGTTCGCCGGCATTGC
CGAGTTCGAGCGTTCCCTAATCATCGACCGCACCCGGAGCGGGCGCGAGGCCGCCAAGGCCCGAGGCGTG
AAGTTTGGCCCCCGCCCTACCCTCACCCCGGCACAGATCGCGCACGCCCGCGAGCTGATCGACCAGGAAG
GCCGCACCGTGAAAGAGGCGGCTGCACTGCTTGGCGTGCATCGCTCGACCCTGTACCGCGCACTTGAGCG
CAGCGAGGAAGTGACGCCCACCGAGGCCAGGCGGCGCGGTGCCTTCCGTGAGGACGCATTGACCGAGGCC
GACGCCCTGGCGGCCGCCGAGAATGAACGCCAAGAGGAACAAGCATGAAACCGCACCAGGACGGCCAGGA
CGAACCGTTTTTCATTACCGAAGAGATCGAGGCGGAGATGATCGCGGCCGGGTACGTGTTCGAGCCGCCC
GCGCACGTCTCAACCGTGCGGCTGCATGAAATCCTGGCCGGTTTGTCTGATGCCAAGCTGGCGGCCTGGC
CGGCCAGCTTGGCCGCTGAAGAAACCGAGCGCCGCCGTCTAAAAAGGTGATGTGTATTTGAGTAAAACAG
CTTGCGTCATGCGGTCGCTGCGTATATGATGCGATGAGTAAATAAACAAATACGCAAGGGGAACGCATGA
AGGTTATCGCTGTACTTAACCAGAAAGGCGGGTCAGGCAAGACGACCATCGCAACCCATCTAGCCCGCGC
CCTGCAACTCGCCGGGGCCGATGTTCTGTTAGTCGATTCCGATCCCCAGGGCAGTGCCCGCGATTGGGCG
GCCGTGCGGGAAGATCAACCGCTAACCGTTGTCGGCATCGACCGCCCGACGATTGACCGCGACGTGAAGG
CCATCGGCCGGCGCGACTTCGTAGTGATCGACGGAGCGCCCCAGGCGGCGGACTTGGCTGTGTCCGCGAT
CAAGGCAGCCGACTTCGTGCTGATTCCGGTGCAGCCAAGCCCTTACGACATATGGGCCACCGCCGACCTG
GTGGAGCTGGTTAAGCAGCGCATTGAGGTCACGGATGGAAGGCTACAAGCGGCCTTTGTCGTGTCGCGGG
CGATCAAAGGCACGCGCATCGGCGGTGAGGTTGCCGAGGCGCTGGCCGGGTACGAGCTGCCCATTCTTGA
GTCCCGTATCACGCAGCGCGTGAGCTACCCAGGCACTGCCGCCGCCGGCACAACCGTTCTTGAATCAGAA
CCCGAGGGCGACGCTGCCCGCGAGGTCCAGGCGCTGGCCGCTGAAATTAAATCAAAACTCATTTGAGTTA
ATGAGGTAAAGAGAAAATGAGCAAAAGCACAAACACGCTAAGTGCCGGCCGTCCGAGCGCACGCAGCAGC
AAGGCTGCAACGTTGGCCAGCCTGGCAGACACGCCAGCCATGAAGCGGGTCAACTTTCAGTTGCCGGCGG
AGGATCACACCAAGCTGAAGATGTACGCGGTACGCCAAGGCAAGACCATTACCGAGCTGCTATCTGAATA
CATCGCGCAGCTACCAGAGTAAATGAGCAAATGAATAAATGAGTAGATGAATTTTAGCGGCTAAAGGAGG
CGGCATGGAAAATCAAGAACAACCAGGCACCGACGCCGTGGAATGCCCCATGTGTGGAGGAACGGGCGGT
TGGCCAGGCGTAAGCGGCTGGGTTGTCTGCCGGCCCTGCAATGGCACTGGAACCCCCAAGCCCGAGGAAT
CGGCGTGAGCGGTCGCAAACCATCCGGCCCGGTACAAATCGGCGCGGCGCTGGGTGATGACCTGGTGGAG
AAGTTGAAGGCCGCGCAGGCCGCCCAGCGGCAACGCATCGAGGCAGAAGCACGCCCCGGTGAATCGTGGC
AAGCGGCCGCTGATCGAATCCGCAAAGAATCCCGGCAACCGCCGGCAGCCGGTGCGCCGTCGATTAGGAA
GCCGCCCAAGGGCGACGAGCAACCAGATTTTTTCGTTCCGATGCTCTATGACGTGGGCACCCGCGATAGT
CGCAGCATCATGGACGTGGCCGTTTTCCGTCTGTCGAAGCGTGACCGACGAGCTGGCGAGGTGATCCGCT
ACGAGCTTCCAGACGGGCACGTAGAGGTTTCCGCAGGGCCGGCCGGCATGGCCAGTGTGTGGGATTACGA
CCTGGTACTGATGGCGGTTTCCCATCTAACCGAATCCATGAACCGATACCGGGAAGGGAAGGGAGACAAG
CCCGGCCGCGTGTTCCGTCCACACGTTGCGGACGTACTCAAGTTCTGCCGGCGAGCCGATGGCGGAAAGC
AGAAAGACGACCTGGTAGAAACCTGCATTCGGTTAAACACCACGCACGTTGCCATGCAGCGTACGAAGAA
GGCCAAGAACGGCCGCCTGGTGACGGTATCCGAGGGTGAAGCCTTGATTAGCCGCTACAAGATCGTAAAG
AGCGAAACCGGGCGGCCGGAGTACATCGAGATCGAGCTAGCTGATTGGATGTACCGCGAGATCACAGAAG
GCAAGAACCCGGACGTGCTGACGGTTCACCCCGATTACTTTTTGATCGATCCCGGCATCGGCCGTTTTCT
CTACCGCCTGGCACGCCGCGCCGCAGGCAAGGCAGAAGCCAGATGGTTGTTCAAGACGATCTACGAACGC
AGTGGCAGCGCCGGAGAGTTCAAGAAGTTCTGTTTCACCGTGCGCAAGCTGATCGGGTCAAATGACCTGC
CGGAGTACGATTTGAAGGAGGAGGCGGGGCAGGCTGGCCCGATCCTAGTCATGCGCTACCGCAACCTGAT
CGAGGGCGAAGCATCCGCCGGTTCCTAATGTACGGAGCAGATGCTAGGGCAAATTGCCCTAGCAGGGGAA
AAAGGTCGAAAAGGTCTCTTTCCTGTGGATAGCACGTACATTGGGAACCCAAAGCCGTACATTGGGAACC
GGAACCCGTACATTGGGAACCCAAAGCCGTACATTGGGAACCGGTCACACATGTAAGTGACTGATATAAA
AGAGAAAAAAGGCGATTTTTCCGCCTAAAACTCTTTAAAACTTATTAAAACTCTTAAAACCCGCCTGGCC
TGTGCATAACTGTCTGGCCAGCGCACAGCCGAAGAGCTGCAAAAAGCGCCTACCCTTCGGTCGCTGCGCT
CCCTACGCCCCGCCGCTTCGCGTCGGCCTATCGCGGCCGCTGGCCGCTCAAAAATGGCTGGCCTACGGCC
AGGCAATCTACCAGGGCGCGGACAAGCCGCGCCGTCGCCACTCGACCGCCGGCGCCCACATCAAGGCACC
CTGCCTCGCGCGTTTCGGTGATGACGGTGAAAACCTCTGACACATGCAGCTCCCGGAGACGGTCACAGCT
TGTCTGTAAGCGGATGCCGGGAGCAGACAAGCCCGTCAGGGCGCGTCAGCGGGTGTTGGCGGGTGTCGGG
GCGCAGCCATGACCCAGTCACGTAGCGATAGCGGAGTGTATACTGGCTTAACTATGCGGCATCAGAGCAG
ATTGTACTGAGAGTGCACCATATGCGGTGTGAAATACCGCACAGATGCGTAAGGAGAAAATACCGCATCA
GGCGCTCTTCCGCTTCCTCGCTCACTGACTCGCTGCGCTCGGTCGTTCGGCTGCGGCGAGCGGTATCAGC
TCACTCAAAGGCGGTAATACGGTTATCCACAGAATCAGGGGATAACGCAGGAAAGAACATGTGAGCAAAA
GGCCAGCAAAAGGCCAGGAACCGTAAAAAGGCCGCGTTGCTGGCGTTTTTCCATAGGCTCCGCCCCCCTG
ACGAGCATCACAAAAATCGACGCTCAAGTCAGAGGTGGCGAAACCCGACAGGACTATAAAGATACCAGGC
GTTTCCCCCTGGAAGCTCCCTCGTGCGCTCTCCTGTTCCGACCCTGCCGCTTACCGGATACCTGTCCGCC
TTTCTCCCTTCGGGAAGCGTGGCGCTTTCTCATAGCTCACGCTGTAGGTATCTCAGTTCGGTGTAGGTCG
TTCGCTCCAAGCTGGGCTGTGTGCACGAACCCCCCGTTCAGCCCGACCGCTGCGCCTTATCCGGTAACTA
TCGTCTTGAGTCCAACCCGGTAAGACACGACTTATCGCCACTGGCAGCAGCCACTGGTAACAGGATTAGC
AGAGCGAGGTATGTAGGCGGTGCTACAGAGTTCTTGAAGTGGTGGCCTAACTACGGCTACACTAGAAGGA
CAGTATTTGGTATCTGCGCTCTGCTGAAGCCAGTTACCTTCGGAAAAAGAGTTGGTAGCTCTTGATCCGG
CAAACAAACCACCGCTGGTAGCGGTGGTTTTTTTGTTTGCAAGCAGCAGATTACGCGCAGAAAAAAAGGA
TCTCAAGAAGATCCTTTGATCTTTTCTACGGGGTCTGACGCTCAGTGGAACGAAAACTCACGTTAAGGGA
TTTTGGTCATGCATGATATATCTCCCAATTTGTGTAGGGCTTATTATGCACGCTTAAAAATAATAAAAGC
AGACTTGACCTGATAGTTTGGCTGTGAGCAATTATGTGCTTAGTGCATCTAACGCTTGAGTTAAGCCGCG
CCGCGAAGCGGCGTCGGCTTGAACGAATTTCTAGCTAGACATTATTTGCCGACTACCTTGGTGATCTCGC
CTTTCACGTAGTGGACAAATTCTTCCAACTGATCTGCGCGCGAGGCCAAGCGATCTTCTTCTTGTCCAAG
ATAAGCCTGTCTAGCTTCAAGTATGACGGGCTGATACTGGGCCGGCAGGCGCTCCATTGCCCAGTCGGCA
GCGACATCCTTCGGCGCGATTTTGCCGGTTACTGCGCTGTACCAAATGCGGGACAACGTAAGCACTACAT
TTCGCTCATCGCCAGCCCAGTCGGGCGGCGAGTTCCATAGCGTTAAGGTTTCATTTAGCGCCTCAAATAG
ATCCTGTTCAGGAACCGGATCAAAGAGTTCCTCCGCCGCTGGACCTACCAAGGCAACGCTATGTTCTCTT
GCTTTTGTCAGCAAGATAGCCAGATCAATGTCGATCGTGGCTGGCTCGAAGATACCTGCAAGAATGTCAT
TGCGCTGCCATTCTCCAAATTGCAGTTCGCGCTTAGCTGGATAACGCCACGGAATGATGTCGTCGTGCAC
AACAATGGTGACTTCTACAGCGCGGAGAATCTCGCTCTCTCCAGGGGAAGCCGAAGTTTCCAAAAGGTCG
TTGATCAAAGCTCGCCGCGTTGTTTCATCAAGCCTTACGGTCACCGTAACCAGCAAATCAATATCACTGT
GTGGCTTCAGGCCGCCATCCACTGCGGAGCCGTACAAATGTACGGCCAGCAACGTCGGTTCGAGATGGCG
CTCGATGACGCCAACTACCTCTGATAGTTGAGTCGATACTTCGGCGATCACCGCTTCCCCCATGATGTTT
AACTTTGTTTTAGGGCGACTGCCCTGCTGCGTAACATCGTTGCTGCTCCATAACATCAAACATCGACCCA
CGGCGTAACGCGCTTGCTGCTTGGATGCCCGAGGCATAGACTGTACCCCAAAAAAACAGTCATAACAAGC
CATGAAAACCGCCACTGCGCCGTTACCACCGCTGCGTTCGGTCAAGGTTCTGGACCAGTTGCGTGAGCGC
ATACGCTACTTGCATTACAGCTTACGAACCGAACAGGCTTATGTCCACTGGGTTCGTGCCCGAATTGATC
ACAGGCAGCAACGCTCTGTCATCGTTACAATCAACATGCTACCCTCCGCGAGATCATCCGTGTTTCAAAC
CCGGCAGCTTAGTTGCCGTTCTTCCGAATAGCATCGGTAACATGAGCAAAGTCTGCCGCCTTACAACGGC
TCTCCCGCTGACGCCGTCCCGGACTGATGGGCTGCCTGTATCGAGTGGTGATTTTGTGCCGAGCTGCCGG
TCGGGGAGCTGTTGGCTGGCTGGTGGCAGGATATATTGTGGTGTAAACAAATTGACGCTTAGACAACTTA
ATAACACATTGCGGACGTTTTTAATGTACTGAATTAACGCCGAATTGCTCTAGCATTCGCCATTCAGGCT
GCGCAACTGTTGGGAAGGGCGATCGGTGCGGGCCTCTTCGCTATTACGCCAGCTGGCGAAAGGGGGATGT
GCTGCAAGGCGATTAAGTTGGGTAACGCCAGGGTTTTCCCAGTCACGACGTTGTAAAACGACGGCCAGTG
CCAAGCTAATTCGCTTCAAGACGTGCTCAAATCACTATTTCCACACCCCTATATTTCTATTGCACTCCCT
TTTAACTGTTTTTTATTACAAAAATGCCCTGGAAAATGCACTCCCTTTTTGTGTTTGTTTTTTTGTGAAA
CGATGTTGTCAGGTAATTTATTTGTCAGTCTACTATGGTGGCCCATTATATTAATAGCAACTGTCGGTCC
AATAGACGACGTCGATTTTCTGCATTTGTTTAACCACGTGGATTTTATGACATTTTATATTAGTTAATTT
GTAAAACCTACCCAATTAAAGACCTCATATGTTCTAAAGACTAATACTTAATGATAACAATTTTCTTTTA
GTGAAGAAAGGGATAATTAGTAAATATGGAACAAGGGCAGAAGATTTATTAAAGCCGCGTAAGAGACAAC
AAGTAGGTACGTGGAGTGTCTTAGGTGACTTACCCACATAACATAAAGTGACATTAACAAACATAGCTAA
TGCTCCTATTTGAATAGTGCATATCAGCATACCTTATTACATATAGATAGGAGCAAACTCTAGCTAGATT
GTTGAGCAGATCTCGGTGACGGGCAGGACCGGACGGGGCGGTACCGGCAGGCTGAAGTCCAGCTGCCAGA
AACCCACGTCATGCCAGTTCCCGTGCTTGAAGCCGGCCGCCCGCAGCATGCCGCGGGGGGCATATCCGAG
CGCCTCGTGCATGCGCACGCTCGGGTCGTTGGGCAGCCCGATGACAGCGACCACGCTCTTGAAGCCCTGT
GCCTCCAGGGACTTCAGCAGGTGGGTGTAGAGCGTGGAGCCCAGTCCCGTCCGCTGGTGGCGGGGGGAGA
CGTACACGGTCGACTCGGCCGTCCAGTCGTAGGCGTTGCGTGCCTTCCAGGGGCCCGCGTAGGCGATGCC
GGCGACCTCGCCGTCCACCTCGGCGACGAGCCAGGGATAGCGCTCCCGCAGACGGACGAGGTCGTCCGTC
CACTCCTGCGGTTCCTGCGGCTCGGTACGGAAGTTGACCGTGCTTGTCTCGATGTAGTGGTTGACGATGG
TGCAGACCGCCGGCATGTCCGCCTCGGTGGCACGGCGGATGTCGGCCGGGCGTCGTTCTGGGCTCATGGT
AGATCCCCAATTCTCGAGGTCCTCTCCAAATGAAATGAACTTCCTTATATAGAGGAAGGGTCTTGCGAAG
GATAGTGGGATTGTGCGTCATCCCTTACGTCAGTGGAGATATCACATCAATCCACTTGCTTTGAAGACGT
GGTTGGAACGTCTTCTTTTTCCACGATGCTCCTCGTGGGTGGGGGTCCATCTTTGGGACCACTGTCGGCA
GAGGCATCTTCAACGATGGCCTTTCCTTTATCGCAATGATGGCATTTGTAGGAGCCACCTTCCTTTTCCA
CTATCTTCACAATAAAGTGACAGATAGCTGGGCAATGGAATCCGAGGAGGTTTCCGGATATTACCCTTTG
TTGAAAAGTCTCAATTGCCCTTTGGTCTTCTGAGACTGTATCTTTGATATTTTTGGAGTAGACAAGTGTG
TCGTGCTCCACCATGTTATCACATCAATCCACTTGCTTTGAAGACGTGGTTGGAACGTCTTCTTTTTCCA
CGATGCTCCTCGTGGGTGGGGGTCCATCTTTGGGACCACTGTCGGCAGAGGCATCTTCAACGATGGCCTT
TCCTTTATCGCAATGATGGCATTTGTAGGAGCCACCTTCCTTTTCCACTATCTTCACAATAAAGTGACAG
ATAGCTGGGCAATGGAATCCGAGGAGGTTTCCGGATATTACCCTTTGTTGAAAAGTCTCAATTGCCCTTT
GGTCTTCTGAGACTGTATCTTTGATATTTTTGGAGTAGACAAGTGTGTCGTGCTCCACCATGTTGACCTG
CAGGCATGCAAGCTTGCATGCCTGCAGGTCGACTCTAGAGGATCCCCGGGTACCGAGCTCGAATTCGTAA
TCATGTCATAGCTGTTTCCTGTGTGAAATTGTTATCCGCTCACAATTCCACACAACATACGAGCCGGAAG
CATAAAGTGTAAAGCCTGGGGTGCCTAATGAGTGAGCTAACTCACATTAATTGCGTTGCGCTCACTGCCC
GCTTTCCAGTCGGGAAACCTGTCGTGCCAGCTGCATTAATGAATCGGCCAACGCGCGGGGAGAGGCGGTT
TGCGTATTGGAGCTTGAGCTTGGATCAGATTGTCGTTTCCCGCCTTCAGTTTAAACTATCAGTGTTTGAC
AGGATATATTGGCGGGTAAACCTAAGAGAAAAGAGCGTTTATTAGAATAATCGGATATTTAAAAGGGCGT
GAAAAGGTTTATCCGTTCGTCCATTTGTATGTGCATGCCAACCACAGGGTTCCCCTCGGGATCAAAGTAC
TTTAAAGTACTTTAAAGTACTTTAA
Features (pLannotate 1.2.2; 20 found; start..end, strand, type, name):
    226..627     +  CDS            Y4CG_SINFN (fragment): Protein inferred from homology: Swiss-Prot protein existence level 3. From Sinorhizobium fredii (strain NBRC 101917 / NGR234).
   1187..1816    +  CDS            pVS1 StaA: stability protein from the Pseudomonas plasmid pVS1 (Heeb et al., 2000)
   2245..3318    +  CDS            pVS1 RepA: replication protein from the Pseudomonas plasmid pVS1 (Heeb et al., 2000)
   3384..3578    +  rep_origin     pVS1 oriV: origin of replication for the Pseudomonas plasmid pVS1 (Heeb et al., 2000)
   3781..3820    +  CDS            rop (fragment): Rop protein, which maintains plasmids at low copy number; rop
   3922..4062    +  misc_feature   bom: basis of mobility region from pBR322
   4248..4836    -  rep_origin     ori: high-copy-number ColE1/pMB1/pBR322/pUC origin of replication
   5082..5869    -  CDS            SmR (fragment): aminoglycoside adenylyltransferase (Murphy, 1985); aadA; confers resistance to spectinomycin and streptomycin
   5880..5936    -  CDS            GmR (fragment): gentamycin acetyltransferase; aacC1; confers resistance to gentamycin
   6112..6135    -  promoter       Pc promoter (fragment): intI1 (promoter lies within the coding sequence); class 1 integron promoter
   6394..6418    +  misc_feature   LB T-DNA repeat: left border repeat from nopaline C58 T-DNA
   6496..6650    -  CDS            lacZα (fragment): LacZα fragment of β-galactosidase; lacZ fragment
   7219..7767    -  CDS            bar: PAT_STRHY - Experimental evidence at protein level: Swiss-Prot protein existence level 1. Inactivates phosphinothricin (PPT) by transfer of an acetyl group from acetyl CoA. Can also acetylate demethylphosphinothricin but not PTT or glutamate. This enzyme is an effector of phosphinothricin tripeptide (PTT or bialaphos) resistance. From Streptomyces hygroscopicus. Introduced by genetic manipulation and expressed in glufosinate-tolerant maize by Dekalb Genetics.
   7789..8460    -  promoter       CaMV 35S promoter (enhanced): cauliflower mosaic virus 35S promoter with a duplicated enhancer region
   8550..8606    -  misc_feature   MCS: pUC18/19 multiple cloning site
   8639..8655    -  protein_bind   lac operator: The lac repressor binds to the lac operator to inhibit transcription in E. coli. This inhibition can be relieved by adding lactose or isopropyl-β-D-thiogalactopyranoside (IPTG). lac repressor encoded by lacI
   8663..8693    -  promoter       lac promoter: promoter for the E. coli lac operon
   8708..8729    -  protein_bind   CAP binding site: CAP binding activates transcription in the presence of cAMP. E. coli catabolite activator protein
   8742..8830    -  CDS            lacI (fragment): lac repressor; lacI; The lac repressor binds to the lac operator to inhibit transcription in E. coli. This inhibition can be relieved by adding lactose or isopropyl-β-D-thiogalactopyranoside (IPTG).
   8887..8911    +  misc_feature   RB T-DNA repeat: right border repeat from nopaline C58 T-DNA
