[The description below was written by a language model from this plasmid's Addgene catalogue record and pLannotate feature annotations shown in this document.]
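Description:
pTF101.3 is an empty binary vector for Agrobacterium-mediated plant transformation, built on the pPZP200 backbone. Outside the T-DNA it carries two replication systems. A ColE1/pBR322-type origin with the bom mobilisation region supports maintenance in E. coli. The pVS1 oriV, together with the RepA replication protein and StaA stability protein, allows stable replication in Agrobacterium. Bacterial selection uses an aadA gene conferring spectinomycin/streptomycin resistance, flanked by remnants of a class 1 integron (a short gentamicin-resistance fragment and an integrase/Pc promoter fragment). The record lists the plasmid as low copy.

Between the nopaline-type left and right T-DNA border repeats lies the plant selectable marker: the bar gene from Streptomyces hygroscopicus, driven by an enhanced CaMV 35S promoter with a duplicated enhancer. Bar encodes phosphinothricin acetyltransferase, which inactivates phosphinothricin and so confers resistance to bialaphos and glufosinate (Basta) herbicides in transformed tissue. The marker sits toward the left border. A pUC18/19-type multiple cloning site lies nearer the right border, within residual lac promoter/operator and lacZα sequences, and is where a user's gene-of-interest cassette would be inserted. No terminator for bar is annotated in the feature tables, although an unannotated gap follows the coding sequence.

No insert is present. The associated work compared soybean transformation frequency when bar was regulated by the CaMV 35S or the NOS promoter, and this plasmid is a 35S-driven version. The depositor and sequencing-derived records differ by only a few nucleotides (about 9.06 kb each) and give essentially identical annotations.
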