Addgene plasmid #134772: pTF101.3
Purpose: (Empty Backbone) A binary plasmid containing double CaMV 35S promoter to drive bialophos resistance gene (bar) for plant transformation.
Depositing lab: Kan Wang. Depositing organization: Iowa State University. Publication: Comparison of transformation frequency using the bar gene regulated by the CaMV 35S or NOS promoter in Agrobacterium-mediated soybean (Glycine max L.) transformation. Testroet A, Lee K, Luth D, Wang K. In Vitro Cell.Dev.Biol.-Plant (2017) 53: 188. 10.1007/s11627-017-9810-0 PubMed 16249869.
Backbone
  Vector backbone: pPZP200
  Backbone size (bp): 6742
  Vector type: Plant Expression
  Selectable markers: Basta
Growth in bacteria
  Bacterial resistance: Spectinomycin, 50 μg/mL
  Growth temperature: 37°C
  Growth strain: DH5alpha
  Copy number: Low Copy
Gene/Insert
  Gene/Insert name: None
Terms and licenses: Academic/Nonprofit Terms; Industry Terms: Not Available to Industry
Depositor comments: Contains the 564bp bialaphos resistance (bar) gene from Streptomyces hygroscopicus
How to cite: pTF101.3 was a gift from Kan Wang (Addgene plasmid # 134772 ; http://n2t.net/addgene:134772 ; RRID:Addgene_134772)
